Addgene plasmid #193321: C-SWAT Compatible pAIDA2(6FLAG)
Purpose: C-SWAT compatible vector for C-terminal tagging with TAP-AID*-6FLAG. osTIR1 is carried downstream of the C-terminal tag.
Depositing lab: Rob Mitra. Depositing organization: Washington University in Saint Louis. Publication: A Suite of New Strain Construction Vectors for Gene Expression Knockdown in Budding Yeast. Shively CA, Dong F, Mitra RD. ACS Synth Biol. 2023 Jan 17. doi: 10.1021/acssynbio.2c00547. PubMed 36650116.
Backbone
  Vector backbone: pAIDA2
  Total vector size (bp): 10023
  Vector type: Yeast Expression
  Selectable markers: MET/CYS
Growth in bacteria
  Bacterial resistance: Ampicillin, 100 μg/mL
  Growth temperature: 37°C
  Growth strain: DH5alpha
  Copy number: Unknown
Gene/Insert
  Gene/Insert name: TAP-AID*-6FLAG
  Tag / fusion protein: TAP-AID*-6FLAG
Terms and licenses: Academic/Nonprofit Terms; Industry Terms: Not Available to Industry
How to cite: C-SWAT Compatible pAIDA2(6FLAG) was a gift from Rob Mitra (Addgene plasmid # 193321 ; http://n2t.net/addgene:193321 ; RRID:Addgene_193321)
