[The description below was written by a language model from this plasmid's Addgene catalogue record and pLannotate feature annotations shown in this document.]
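Description:
C-SWAT Compatible pAIDA2(6FLAG) is a roughly 10 kb yeast vector built on the pAIDA2 backbone and designed for C-terminal tagging of Saccharomyces cerevisiae genes through the C-SWAT tag-swapping system. It is one of a set of strain-construction vectors for knocking down gene expression in budding yeast. In E. coli it is propagated through a high-copy ColE1/pUC-type origin with ampicillin resistance (AmpR). It also retains pBluescript-derived remnants, including an f1 origin, lac promoter/operator elements, a lacZα fragment, and T3 and T7 promoters. For yeast, the annotation shows a CEN/ARS element spanning the sequence origin and a MET17 (MET15) gene with part of its native promoter, which provides the methionine/cysteine prototrophy selection listed in the record.

The tagging module encodes a TAP tag (a calmodulin-binding peptide plus two protein A IgG-binding units), followed by the minimal AID* degron derived from Arabidopsis IAA17, six tandem FLAG epitopes and a CYC1 terminator. A short partial lox2272 match is annotated between the degron and the FLAG repeats, but the record does not explain its role. No promoter precedes the tag, which fits a design in which it is fused in frame to the 3′ end of a chromosomal gene and expressed from that gene's own promoter. Elsewhere on the plasmid, the ADH1 promoter drives rice OsTIR1 fused to Myc epitopes (annotated as a fragment of a 13xMyc array) and terminated by the Ashbya gossypii TEF terminator. Because the F-box protein is delivered together with the tag, a single construct supplies both parts of the auxin-inducible degron system. Adding auxin should then trigger OsTIR1-dependent ubiquitination and degradation of the tagged protein, while the TAP and FLAG moieties allow purification and detection.
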