Features (pLannotate 1.2.2; 37 found; start..end, strand, type, name):
     71..106     +  CDS            rop (fragment): Rop protein, which maintains plasmids at low copy number; rop
    208..255     +  misc_feature   bom (fragment): basis of mobility region from pBR322
    261..277     +  promoter       URA3 promoter (fragment): S. cerevisiae URA3
    278..510     +  promoter       MET17 promoter (fragment): S. cerevisiae MET17; expression is repressed by methionine; MET15; MET25
    511..1845    +  CDS            MET17: O-acetylserine and O-acetylhomoserine sulfhydrylase, required for sulfur amino acid synthesis; S. cerevisiae MET17 MET15; MET25
   1900..1949    +  misc_feature   bom (fragment): basis of mobility region from pBR322
   2065..2135    +  CDS            CBP (fragment): calmodulin-binding peptide derived from skeletal muscle myosin light chain kinase; binds calmodulin with nanomolar affinity in the presence of calcium
   2214..2387    +  CDS            ProtA: IgG-binding unit of Staphylococcus aureus protein A
   2391..2561    +  CDS            ProtA: IgG-binding unit of Staphylococcus aureus protein A
   2622..2759    +  CDS            mini-AID (fragment): minimal degron from the auxin-responsive IAA17 protein of Arabidopsis thaliana (Kubota et al., 2013) acts as an auxin-inducible degron (AID) in the presence of TIR1
   2764..2784    +  protein_bind   lox2272 (fragment): Cre-mediated recombination occurs in the 8-bp core sequence (GGATACTT). lox2272 sites are compatible with each other, but incompatible with loxP or loxN sites (Lee and Saito, 1988). Cre recombinase
   2802..2822    +  CDS            FLAG (fragment): FLAG® epitope tag, followed by an enterokinase cleavage site
   2832..2852    +  CDS            FLAG (fragment): FLAG® epitope tag, followed by an enterokinase cleavage site
   2862..2882    +  CDS            FLAG (fragment): FLAG® epitope tag, followed by an enterokinase cleavage site
   2892..2912    +  CDS            FLAG (fragment): FLAG® epitope tag, followed by an enterokinase cleavage site
   2922..2942    +  CDS            FLAG (fragment): FLAG® epitope tag, followed by an enterokinase cleavage site
   2952..2972    +  CDS            FLAG (fragment): FLAG® epitope tag, followed by an enterokinase cleavage site
   3033..3282    +  terminator     CYC1 terminator: S. cerevisiae CYC1; transcription terminator for CYC1
   3302..3325    -  misc_feature   MCS (fragment): pBluescript multiple cloning site
   3334..3352    -  promoter       T7 promoter: promoter for bacteriophage T7 RNA polymerase
   3355..3512    +  CDS            lacZα (fragment): LacZα fragment of β-galactosidase; lacZ fragment
   3516..3944    +  rep_origin     f1 ori (sequence partly withheld): f1 bacteriophage origin of replication; arrow indicates direction of (+) strand synthesis
   4181..4216    -  CDS            rop (fragment): Rop protein, which maintains plasmids at low copy number; rop
   4311..4415    +  promoter       AmpR promoter: bla
   4416..5276    +  CDS            AmpR: β-lactamase; bla; confers resistance to ampicillin, carbenicillin, and related antibiotics
   5447..6035    +  rep_origin     ori: high-copy-number ColE1/pMB1/pBR322/pUC origin of replication
   6218..6310    +  CDS            lacI (fragment): lac repressor; lacI; The lac repressor binds to the lac operator to inhibit transcription in E. coli. This inhibition can be relieved by adding lactose or isopropyl-β-D-thiogalactopyranoside (IPTG).
   6323..6344    +  protein_bind   CAP binding site: CAP binding activates transcription in the presence of cAMP. E. coli catabolite activator protein
   6359..6389    +  promoter       lac promoter: promoter for the E. coli lac operon
   6397..6413    +  protein_bind   lac operator: The lac repressor binds to the lac operator to inhibit transcription in E. coli. This inhibition can be relieved by adding lactose or isopropyl-β-D-thiogalactopyranoside (IPTG). lac repressor encoded by lacI
   6458..6476    +  promoter       T3 promoter: promoter for bacteriophage T3 RNA polymerase
   6504..6535    -  misc_feature   MCS (fragment): pBluescript multiple cloning site
   6535..7224    +  promoter       ADH1 promoter: S. cerevisiae ADH1; promoter for alcohol dehydrogenase 1
   7243..8967    +  CDS            OsTIR1: rice transport inhibitor response 1 protein F-box protein that mediates auxin-dependent interaction of a ubiquitin ligase with an auxin-inducible degron (Tan et al., 2007)
   8992..9102    +  CDS            13xMyc (fragment): 13 tandem Myc epitope tags
   9152..9349    +  terminator     TEF terminator: Ashbya gossypii TEF terminator
   9518..3       +  misc_feature   CEN/ARS (across the origin): S. cerevisiae CEN6 centromere fused to an autonomously replicating sequence
>Addgene plasmid #193321 | C-SWAT Compatible pAIDA2(6FLAG) | addgene full sequence | sequence record 382512 | Addgene NGS Result
ATCCGTCTAAGAAACCATTATTATCATGACATTAACCTATAAAAATAGGCGTATCACGAGGCCCTTTCGT
CTCGCGCGTTTCGGTGATGACGGTGAAAACCTCTGACACATGCAGCTCCCGGAGACGGTCACAGCTTGTC
TGTAAGCGGATGCCGGGAGCAGACAAGCCCGTCAGGGCGCGTCAGCGGGTGTTGGCGGGTGTCGGGGCTG
GCTTAACTATGCGGCATCAGAGCAGATTGTACTGAGAGTGCACCACGCTTTTCAATTCAATTCATCACCA
TCCTCATGAAAACTGTGTAACATAATAACCGAAGTGTCGAAAAGGTGGCACCTTGTCCAATTGAACACGC
TCGATGAAAAAAATAAGATATATATAAGGTTAAGTAAAGCGTCTGTTAGAAAGGAAGTTTTTCCTTTTTC
TTGCTCTCTTGTCTTTTCATCTACTATTTCCTTCGTGTAATACAGGGTCGTCAGATACATAGATACAATT
CTATTACCCCCATCCATACAATGCCATCTCATTTCGATACTGTTCAACTACACGCCGGCCAAGAGAACCC
TGGTGACAATGCTCACAGATCCAGAGCTGTACCAATTTACGCCACCACTTCTTATGTTTTCGAAAACTCT
AAGCATGGTTCGCAATTGTTTGGTCTAGAAGTTCCAGGTTACGTCTATTCCCGTTTCCAAAACCCAACCA
GTAATGTTTTGGAAGAAAGAATTGCTGCCTTAGAAGGTGGTGCTGCTGCTTTGGCTGTTTCCTCCGGTCA
AGCCGCTCAAACCCTTGCCATCCAAGGTTTGGCACACACTGGTGACAACATCGTTTCCACTTCTTACTTA
TACGGTGGTACTTATAACCAGTTCAAAATCTCGTTCAAAAGATTTGGTATCGAGGCTAGATTTGTTGAAG
GTGACAATCCAGAAGAATTCGAAAAGGTCTTTGATGAAAGAACCAAGGCTGTTTATTTGGAAACCATTGG
TAATCCAAAGTACAATGTTCCGGATTTTGAAAAAATTGTTGCAATTGCTCACAAACACGGTATTCCAGTT
GTCGTTGACAACACATTTGGTGCCGGTGGTTACTTCTGTCAGCCAATTAAATACGGTGCTGATATTGTAA
CACATTCTGCTACCAAATGGATTGGTGGTCATGGTACTACTATCGGTGGTATTATTGTTGACTCTGGTAA
GTTCCCATGGAAGGACTACCCAGAAAAGTTCCCTCAATTCTCTCAACCTGCCGAAGGATATCACGGTACT
ATCTACAATGAAGCCTACGGTAACTTGGCATACATCGTTCATGTTAGAACTGAACTATTAAGAGATTTGG
GTCCATTGATGAACCCATTTGCCTCTTTCTTGCTACTACAAGGTGTTGAAACATTATCTTTGAGAGCTGA
AAGACACGGTGAAAATGCATTGAAGTTAGCCAAATGGTTAGAACAATCCCCATACGTATCTTGGGTTTCA
TACCCTGGTTTAGCATCTCATTCTCATCATGAAAATGCTAAGAAGTATCTATCTAACGGTTTCGGTGGTG
TCTTATCTTTCGGTGTAAAAGACTTACCAAATGCCGACAAGGAAACTGACCCATTCGAACTTTCTGGTGC
TCAAGTTGTTGACAATTTAAAGCTTGCCTCTAACTTGGCCAATGTTGGTGATGCCAAGACCTTAGTCATT
GCTCCATACTTCACTACCCACAAACAATTAAATGACAAAGAAAAGTTGGCATCTGGTGTTACCAAGGACT
TAATTCGTGTCTCTGTTGGTATCGAATTTATTGATGACATTATTGCAGACTTCCAGCAATCTTTTGAAAC
TGTTTTCGCTGGCCAAAAACCATGAGTGTGCGTGATGAGTTGTAAAATTATGTATAAACCTACTTTCTCT
CACAAGTACTGCGGTGTGAAATACCGCACAGATGCGTAAGGAGAAAATACCGCATCAGGCTATATTACCC
TGTTATCCCTAGCGTAACTCGTACGCTGCAGGTCGACGGTGGCGGTTCTGGCGGTGGCGGATCCGGTCGA
CGGATCCCCGGGTTAATTAATCCATGGAAGAGAAGATGGAAAAAGAATTTCATAGCCGTCTCAGCAGCCA
ACCGCTTTAAGAAAATCTCATCCTCCGGGGCACTTGATTATGATATTCCAACTACTGCTAGCGAGAATTT
GTATTTTCAGGGAGAATTCGGCCTTGCGCAACACGATGAAGCCGTGGACAACAAATTCAACAAAGAACAA
CAAAACGCGTTCTATGAGATCTTACATTTACCTAACTTAAACGAAGAACAACGAAACGCCTTCATCCAAA
GTTTAAAAGATGACCCAAGCCAAAGCGCTAACCTTTTAGCAGAAGCTAAAAAGCTAAATGATGCTCAGGC
GCCGAAAGTAGACAACAAATTCAACAAAGAACAACAAAACGCGTTCTATGAGATCTTACATTTACCTAAC
TTAAACGAAGAACAACGAAACGCCTTCATCCAAAGTTTAAAAGATGACCCAAGCCAAAGCGCTAACCTTT
TAGCAGAAGCTAAAAAGCTAAATGATGCTCAGGCGCCGAAAGTAGACGCGAATCATCAGCGTACGGGTGC
AGGCGCCGGGGCTGGTGCTGGGGCAGGTACACCTAAAGATCCAGCCAAACCTCCGGCCAAGGCACAAGTT
GTGGGATGGCCACCGGTGAGATCATACCGGAAGAACGTGATGGTTTCCTGCCAAAAATCAAGCGGTGGCC
CGGAGGCGGCGGCGTTCGTGAAGGTATCACCCGGGATACATTATACGAAGTTATGCATGCTCACTAGTGA
CTACAAGGACGACGATGACAAGTCTAGTGACTACAAGGACGACGATGACAAGTCTAGTGACTACAAGGAC
GACGATGACAAGTCTAGTGACTACAAGGACGACGATGACAAGTCTAGTGACTACAAGGACGACGATGACA
AGTCTAGTGACTACAAGGACGACGATGACAAGTCTAGATGAGGCGCGCTAGATCTGTTTAGCTTAAGACA
GGCCCCTTTTCCTTTGTCGATATCATGTAATTAGTTATGTCACGCTTACATTCACGCCCTCCTCCCACAT
CCGCTCTAACCGAAAAGGAAGGAGTTAGACAACCTGAAGTCTAGGTCCCTATTTATTTTTTTTAATAGTT
ATGTTAGTATTAAGAACGTTATTTATATTTCAAATTTTTCTTTTTTTTCTGTACAAACGCGTGTACGCAT
GTAACATTATACTGAAAACCTTGCTTGAGAAGGTTTTGGGACGCTCGAAGGCTTTAATTTGCAAGCTGGC
GCGCCAGATCTGCGGCCGCCACCGCGGTGGAGCTCCAATTCGCCCTATAGTGAGTCGTATTACAATTCAC
TGGCCGTCGTTTTACAACGTCGTGACTGGGAAAACCCTGGCGTTACCCAACTTAATCGCCTTGCAGCACA
TCCCCCTTTCGCCAGCTGGCGTAATAGCGAAGAGGCCCGCACCGATCGCCCTTCCCAACAGTTGCGCAGC
CTGAATGGCGAATGG
[124 nt withheld, positions 3516-3639]
C
[91 nt withheld, positions 3641-3731]
A
[49 nt withheld, positions 3733-3781]
CCTTTGACGTTGGAGTCCACGTTCTTT
[37 nt withheld, positions 3809-3845]
ACCCTATCTCGGTCTATTCTTTTGATTTATAAGGGATTTTGCCGATTTCGGCCTATTGGTTAAAAAATGA
GCTGATTTAACAAAAATTTAACGCGAATTTTAACAAAATATTAACGCTTACAATTTCCTGATGCGGTATT
TTCTCCTTACGCATCTGTGCGGTATTTCACACCGCATTGAAAAGCGTGGTGCACTCTCAGTACAATCTGC
TCTGATGCCGCATAGTTAAGCCAGCCCCGACACCCGCCAACACCCGCTGACGCGCCCTGACGGGCTTGTC
TGCTCCCGGCATCCGCTTACAGACAAGCTGTGACCGTCTCCGGGAGCTGCATGTGTCAGAGGTTTTCACC
GTCATCACCGAAACGCGCGAGACGAAAGGGCCTCGTGATACGCCTATTTTTATAGGTTAATGTCATGATA
ATAATGGTTTCTTAGACGTCAGGTGGCACTTTTCGGGGAAATGTGCGCGGAACCCCTATTTGTTTATTTT
TCTAAATACATTCAAATATGTATCCGCTCATGAGACAATAACCCTGATAAATGCTTCAATAATATTGAAA
AAGGAAGAGTATGAGTATTCAACATTTCCGTGTCGCCCTTATTCCCTTTTTTGCGGCATTTTGCCTTCCT
GTTTTTGCTCACCCAGAAACGCTGGTGAAAGTAAAAGATGCTGAAGATCAGTTGGGTGCACGAGTGGGTT
ACATCGAACTGGATCTCAACAGCGGTAAGATCCTTGAGAGTTTTCGCCCCGAAGAACGTTTTCCAATGAT
GAGCACTTTTAAAGTTCTGCTATGTGGCGCGGTATTATCCCGTATTGACGCCGGGCAAGAGCAACTCGGT
CGCCGCATACACTATTCTCAGAATGACTTGGTTGAGTACTCACCAGTCACAGAAAAGCATCTTACGGATG
GCATGACAGTAAGAGAATTATGCAGTGCTGCCATAACCATGAGTGATAACACTGCGGCCAACTTACTTCT
GACAACGATCGGAGGACCGAAGGAGCTAACCGCTTTTTTGCACAACATGGGGGATCATGTAACTCGCCTT
GATCGTTGGGAACCGGAGCTGAATGAAGCCATACCAAACGACGAGCGTGACACCACGATGCCTGTAGCAA
TGGCAACAACGTTGCGCAAACTATTAACTGGCGAACTACTTACTCTAGCTTCCCGGCAACAATTAATAGA
CTGGATGGAGGCGGATAAAGTTGCAGGACCACTTCTGCGCTCGGCCCTTCCGGCTGGCTGGTTTATTGCT
GATAAATCTGGAGCCGGTGAGCGTGGGTCTCGCGGTATCATTGCAGCACTGGGGCCAGATGGTAAGCCCT
CCCGTATCGTAGTTATCTACACGACGGGGAGTCAGGCAACTATGGATGAACGAAATAGACAGATCGCTGA
GATAGGTGCCTCACTGATTAAGCATTGGTAACTGTCAGACCAAGTTTACTCATATATACTTTAGATTGAT
TTAAAACTTCATTTTTAATTTAAAAGGATCTAGGTGAAGATCCTTTTTGATAATCTCATGACCAAAATCC
CTTAACGTGAGTTTTCGTTCCACTGAGCGTCAGACCCCGTAGAAAAGATCAAAGGATCTTCTTGAGATCC
TTTTTTTCTGCGCGTAATCTGCTGCTTGCAAACAAAAAAACCACCGCTACCAGCGGTGGTTTGTTTGCCG
GATCAAGAGCTACCAACTCTTTTTCCGAAGGTAACTGGCTTCAGCAGAGCGCAGATACCAAATACTGTTC
TTCTAGTGTAGCCGTAGTTAGGCCACCACTTCAAGAACTCTGTAGCACCGCCTACATACCTCGCTCTGCT
AATCCTGTTACCAGTGGCTGCTGCCAGTGGCGATAAGTCGTGTCTTACCGGGTTGGACTCAAGACGATAG
TTACCGGATAAGGCGCAGCGGTCGGGCTGAACGGGGGGTTCGTGCACACAGCCCAGCTTGGAGCGAACGA
CCTACACCGAACTGAGATACCTACAGCGTGAGCTATGAGAAAGCGCCACGCTTCCCGAAGGGAGAAAGGC
GGACAGGTATCCGGTAAGCGGCAGGGTCGGAACAGGAGAGCGCACGAGGGAGCTTCCAGGGGGAAACGCC
TGGTATCTTTATAGTCCTGTCGGGTTTCGCCACCTCTGACTTGAGCGTCGATTTTTGTGATGCTCGTCAG
GGGGGCGGAGCCTATGGAAAAACGCCAGCAACGCGGCCTTTTTACGGTTCCTGGCCTTTTGCTGGCCTTT
TGCTCACATGTTCTTTCCTGCGTTATCCCCTGATTCTGTGGATAACCGTATTACCGCCTTTGAGTGAGCT
GATACCGCTCGCCGCAGCCGAACGACCGAGCGCAGCGAGTCAGTGAGCGAGGAAGCGGAAGAGCGCCCAA
TACGCAAACCGCCTCTCCCCGCGCGTTGGCCGATTCATTAATGCAGCTGGCACGACAGGTTTCCCGACTG
GAAAGCGGGCAGTGAGCGCAACGCAATTAATGTGAGTTAGCTCACTCATTAGGCACCCCAGGCTTTACAC
TTTATGCTTCCGGCTCGTATGTTGTGTGGAATTGTGAGCGGATAACAATTTCACACAGGAAACAGCTATG
ACCATGATTACGCCAAGCTCGAAATTAACCCTCACTAAAGGGAACAAAAGCTGGTACCGGGCCCCCCCTC
GACGGTATCGATAAGCTTGATATCGAATTCGGGTGTACAATATGGACTTCCTCTTTTCTGGCAACCAAAC
CCATACATCGGGATTCCTATAATACCTTCGTTGGTCTCCCTAACATGTAGGTGGCGGAGGGGAGATATAC
AATAGAACAGATACCAGACAAGACATAATGGGCTAAACAAGACTACACCAATTACACTGCCTCATTGATG
GTGGTACATAACGAACTAATACTGTAGCCCTAGACTTGATAGCCATCATCATATCGAAGTTTCACTACCC
TTTTTCCATTTGCCATCTATTGAAGTAATAATAGGCGCATGCAACTTCTTTTCTTTTTTTTTTCTTTTCT
CTCTCCCCCGTTGTTGTCTCACCATATCCGCAATGACAAAAAAATGATGGAAGACACTAAAGGAAAAAAT
TAACGACAAAGACAGCACCAACAGATGTCGTTGTTCCAGAGCTGATGAGGGGTATCTCGAAGCACACGAA
ACTTTTTCCTTCCTTCATTCACGCACACTACTCTCTAATGAGCAACGGTATACGGCCTTCCTTCCAGTTA
CTTGAATTTGAAATAAAAAAAAGTTTGCTGTCTTGCTATCAAGTATAAATAGACCTGCAATTATTAATCT
TTTGTTTCCTCGTCATTGTTCTCGTTCCCTTTCTTCCTTGTTTCTTTTTCTGCACAATATTTCAAGCTAT
ACCAAGCATACAATCAACTATCTCATATACAACTAGAATGACGTACTTCCCGGAGGAGGTGGTGGAGCAC
ATCTTCAGCTTCCTGCCGGCGCAGCGCGACCGCAACACGGTCTCGCTCGTCTGCAAGGTGTGGTACGAGA
TCGAGAGGCTGAGCCGCCGCGGCGTCTTCGTGGGCAACTGCTACGCCGTGCGCGCCGGCCGCGTCGCCGC
GCGGTTCCCCAACGTGCGGGCGCTCACGGTGAAGGGGAAGCCCCACTTCGCCGACTTCAACCTCGTGCCC
CCCGACTGGGGCGGCTACGCGGGGCCGTGGATCGAGGCGGCCGCGAGGGGATGCCACGGCCTGGAGGAGC
TCAGGATGAAGCGGATGGTGGTGTCCGACGAGAGCCTCGAGCTGCTGGCTCGCTCGTTCCCGCGGTTCAG
GGCTCTTGTTCTTATCAGCTGCGAGGGGTTCAGCACTGACGGGCTAGCCGCCGTCGCGAGCCATTGCAAG
CTTCTGAGGGAGTTGGATTTGCAGGAAAATGAAGTGGAGGATCGAGGGCCTAGGTGGCTTTCCTGCTTCC
CTGATTCCTGCACATCACTTGTCTCATTGAATTTTGCCTGCATCAAAGGGGAGGTTAATGCTGGTTCACT
GGAGAGACTTGTTAGCAGGTCCCCAAACCTGCGGAGTTTGAGGCTGAATCGATCTGTATCGGTAGATACA
CTTGCAAAGATACTACTGCGTACCCCTAACTTGGAGGATTTGGGGACAGGGAATTTGACAGATGACTTCC
AAACTGAGTCCTACTTTAAGCTTACCAGTGCTCTGGAGAAATGCAAGATGTTGAGGAGTTTGTCTGGATT
CTGGGATGCTTCTCCTGTTTGCCTGTCATTTATCTACCCCCTGTGTGCTCAACTGACAGGATTGAACTTG
AGCTATGCACCCACACTTGATGCTTCTGACCTTACAAAAATGATTAGCCGCTGTGTGAAGCTCCAACGCC
TTTGGGTACTGGATTGTATCTCGGACAAAGGCTTGCAAGTGGTGGCCTCCAGTTGCAAAGACTTGCAAGA
ACTCAGGGTATTTCCATCAGATTTCTACGTAGCTGGTTATTCTGCAGTGACAGAGGAGGGACTTGTTGCA
GTATCCTTGGGCTGTCCAAAACTGAACTCACTACTGTACTTCTGTCACCAAATGACTAATGCTGCACTAG
TTACTGTCGCCAAGAACTGTCCAAATTTCACACGATTCAGACTTTGTATTCTTGAGCCAGGGAAGCCTGA
TGTTGTGACAAGCCAACCATTAGATGAAGGCTTTGGAGCTATTGTTCGTGAGTGCAAGGGATTACAACGT
TTGTCAATATCTGGTCTTCTCACAGACAAAGTTTTCATGTATATTGGGAAATATGCAAAACAACTTGAGA
TGCTTTCTATAGCATTTGCTGGTGACAGTGATAAGGGTATGATGCATGTTATGAATGGATGCAAGAATTT
AAGGAAACTGGAGATAAGAGATAGCCCGTTTGGTGATGCTGCACTCTTGGGGAATTTTGCTAGGTACGAG
ACAATGCGATCCCTTTGGATGTCATCTTGCAATGTCACGTTAAAGGGGTGCCAAGTCCTTGCGTCAAAGA
TGCCGATGCTCAATGTTGAGGTCATAAATGAGCGGGATGGTAGCAATGAAATGGAGGAAAACCATGGAGA
TCTGCCTAAAGTGGAGAAATTATATGTGTACCGCACAACTGCTGGGGCGAGGGATGATGCACCAAATTTT
GTTAAAATCCTAGTCGACTCCGGTTCTGCTGCTAGTGGTGAACAAAAGTTGATTTCTGAAGAAGATTTGA
ACGGTGAACAAAAGCTAATCTCCGAGGAAGACTTGAACGGTGAACAAAAATTAATCTCAGAAGAAGACTT
GAACGGATCCACTAGCTAAAAAGTGGAACGATCATTCAAGAGATCCCCGGGAGAGTACTGACAATAAAAA
GATTCTTGTTTTCAAGAACTTGTCATTTGTATAGTTTTTTTATATTGTAGTTGTTCTATTTTAATCAAAT
GTTAGCGTGATTTATATTTTTTTTCGCCTCGACATCATCTGCCCAGATGCGAAGTTAAGTGCGCAGAAAG
TAATATCATGCGTCAATCGTATGTGAATGCTGGTCGCTATACTGCTGTCGATTCGATACTAACGCCGCCA
TCCAGTTTAAACGAGCTCCAATTGAGTTCTTCTTTGAGATATCGATTGAACGAGCTCGAATTCATCGATC
TATATTACCCTGTTATCCCTAGCGTAACTTTCCGCGCACATTTCCCCGAAAAGTGCCACCTGGGTCCTTT
TCATCACGTGCTATAAAAATAATTATAATTTAAATTTTTTAATATAAATATATAAATTAAAAATAGAAAG
TAAAAAAAGAAATTAAAGAAAAAATAGTTTTTGTTTTCCGAAGATGTAAAAGACTCTAGGGGGATCGCCA
ACAAATACTACCTTTTATCTTGCTCTTCCTGCTCTCAGGTATTAATGCCGAATTGTTTCATCTTGTCTGT
GTAGAAGACCACACACGAAAATCCTGTGATTTTACATTTTACTTATCGTTAATCGAATGTATATCTATTT
AATCTGCTTTTCTTGTCTAATAAATATATATGTAAAGTACGCTTTTTGTTGAAATTTTTTAAACCTTTGT
TTATTTTTTTTTCTTCATTCCGTAACTCTTCTACCTTCTTTATTTACTTTCTAAAATCCAAATACAAAAC
ATAAAAATAAATAAACACAGAGTAAATTCCCAAATTATTCCATCATTAAAAGATACGAGGCGCGTGTAAG
TTACAGGCAAGCG
